>Addgene plasmid #211587 | Anti-GluN3A/NR3A glutamate receptor [N416/40R] | addgene full sequence | sequence record 418252 | Addgene NGS Result
CATGATTACGCCAAGCTCTAGCTAGAGGTCGACCAATTCTCATGTTTGACAGCTTATCATCGCAGATCCG
GGCAACGTTGTTGCCATTGCTGCAGGCGCAGAACTGGTAGGTATGGAAGATCTATACATTGAATCAATAT
TGGCAATTAGCCATATTAGTCATTGGTTATATAGCATAAATCAATATTGGCTATTGGCCATTGCATACGT
TGTATCTATATCATAATATGTACATTTATATTGGCTCATGTCCAATATGACCGCCATGTTGACATTGATT
ATTGACTAGTTATTAATAGTAATCAATTACGGGGTCATTAGTTCATAGCCCATATATGGAGTTCCGCGTT
ACATAACTTACGGTAAATGGCCCGCCTGGCTGACCGCCCAACGACCCCCGCCCATTGACGTCAATAATGA
CGTATGTTCCCATAGTAACGCCAATAGGGACTTTCCATTGACGTCAATGGGTGGAGTATTTACGGTAAAC
TGCCCACTTGGCAGTACATCAAGTGTATCATATGCCAAGTCCGCCCCCTATTGACGTCAATGACGGTAAA
TGGCCCGCCTGGCATTATGCCCAGTACATGACCTTACGGGACTTTCCTACTTGGCAGTACATCTACGTAT
TAGTCATCGCTATTACCATGGTGATGCGGTTTTGGCAGTACACCAATGGGCGTGGATAGCGGTTTGACTC
ACGGGGATTTCCAAGTCTCCACCCCATTGACGTCAATGGGAGTTTGTTTTGGCACCAAAATCAACGGGAC
TTTCCAAAATGTCGTAATAACCCCGCCCCGTTGACGCAAATGGGCGGTAGGCGTGTACGGTGGGAGGTCT
ATATAAGCAGAGCTCGTTTAGTGAACCGTCAGATCCTCACTCTCTTCCGCATCGCTGTCTGCGAGGGCCA
GCTGTTGGGCTCGCGGTTGAGGACAAACTCTTCGCGGTCTTTCCAGTACTCTTGGATCGGAAACCCGTCG
GCCTCCGAACGGTACTCCGCCACCGAGGGACCTGAGCGAGTCCGCATCGACCGGATCGGAAAACCTCTCG
AGAAAGGCGTCTAACCAGTCACAGTCGCAAGGTAGGCTGAGCACCGTGGCGGGCGGCAGCGGGTGGCGGT
CGGGGTTGTTTCTGGCGGAGGTGCTGCTGATGATGTAATTAAAGTAGGCGGTCTTGAGACGGCGGATGGT
CGAGGTGAGGTGTGGCAGGCTTGAGATCCAGCTGTTGGGGTGAGTACTCCCTCTCAAAAGCGGGCATTAC
TTCTGCGCTAAGATTGTCAGTTTCCAAAAACGAGGAGGATTTGATATTCACCTGGCCCGATCTGGCCATA
CACTTGAGTGACAATGACATCCACTTTGCCTTTCTCTCCACAGGTGTCCACTCCCAGGTCCAAGTTTGCC
ACCATGGAGTTTCAGACCCAGGTACTCATGTCCCTGCTGCTCTGCATGTCTGGTGCGGCCGCAGATGTTT
TGATGACCCAAACTCCACTCTCCCTGCCTGTCAGTCTTGGAGATCAAGCCTCCATCTCTTGCAGATCTAG
TCAGAGCATTGTACATAGTAATGGAAACACCTATTTAGAATGGTACCTGCAGAAACCAGGCCAGTCTCCA
AAGCTCCTGATCTACAAAGTTTCCAACCGATTTTCTGGGGTCCCAGACAGGTTCAGTGGCAGTGGATCAG
GGACAGATTTCACACTCAAGATCAGCAGAGTGGAGGCTGAGGATCTGGGAGTTTATTACTGCTTTCAAGG
TTCACATGTTCCTCCGACGTTCGGTGGAGGCACCAAGCTGGAAATCAAACGGGCTGATGCTGCACCAACT
GTATCCATCTTCCCACCATCCAGTGAGCAGTTAACATCTGGAGGTGCCTCAGTCGTGTGCTTCTTGAACA
ACTTCTACCCCAAAGACATCAATGTCAAGTGGAAGATTGATGGCAGTGAACGACAAAATGGCGTCCTGAA
CAGTTGGACTGATCAGGACAGCAAAGACAGCACCTACAGCATGAGCAGCACCCTCACGTTGACCAAGGAC
GAGTATGAACGACATAACAGCTATACCTGTGAGGCCACTCACAAGACATCAACTTCACCCATTGTCAAGA
GCTTCAACAGGAATGAGTGTTAGAGACAAAGGTCCTGAGACGCCACCACCAGCTCCCCAGCTCCATCCTA
TCTTCCCTTCTAAGGTCTTGGAGGCTTCCCCACGAGCGACCTACCACTGTTGCGGTGCTCCAAACCTCCT
CCCCACCTCCTTCTCCTCCTCCTCCCTTTCCTTGGCTTTTATCATGCTAATATTTGCAGAAAATATTCAA
TAAAGTGAGTCTTTGCACTTGATAGTTATTAATAGTAATCAATTACGGGGTCATTAGTTCATAGCCCATA
TATGGAGTTCCGCGTTACATAACTTACGGTAAATGGCCCGCCTGGCTGACCGCCCAACGACCCCCGCCCA
TTGACGTCAATAATGACGTATGTTCCCATAGTAACGCCAATAGGGACTTTCCATTGACGTCAATGGGTGG
AGTATTTACGGTAAACTGCCCACTTGGCAGTACATCAAGTGTATCATATGCCAAGTCCGCCCCCTATTGA
CGTCAATGACGGTAAATGGCCCGCCTGGCATTATGCCCAGTACATGACCTTACGGGACTTTCCTACTTGG
CAGTACATCTACGTATTAGTCATCGCTATTACCATGGTGATGCGGTTTTGGCAGTACACCAATGGGCGTG
GATAGCGGTTTGACTCACGGGGATTTCCAAGTCTCCACCCCATTGACGTCAATGGGAGTTTGTTTTGGCA
CCAAAATCAACGGGACTTTCCAAAATGTCGTAATAACCCCGCCCCGTTGACGCAAATGGGCGGTAGGCGT
GTACGGTGGGAGGTCTATATAAGCAGAGCTCGTTTAGTGAACCGTCAGATCCTCACTCTCTTCCGCATCG
CTGTCTGCGAGGGCCAGCTGTTGGGCTCGCGGTTGAGGACAAACTCTTCGCGGTCTTTCCAGTACTCTCG
GATCGGAAACCCGTCGGCCTCCGAACGGTACTCCGCCACCGAGGGACCTGAGCGAGTCCGCATCGACCGG
ATCGGAAAACCTCTCGAGAAAGGCGTCTAACCAGTCACAGTCGCAAGGTAGGCTGAGCACCGTGGCGGGC
GGCAGCGGGTGGCGGTCGGGGTTGTTTCTGGCGGAGGTGCTGCTGATGATGTAATTAAAGTAGGCGGTCT
TGAGACGGCGGATGGTCGAGGTGAGGTGTGGCAGGCTTGAGATCCAGCTGTTGGGGTGAGTACTCCCTCT
CAAAAGCGGGCATTACTTCTGCGCTAAGATTGTCAGTTTCCAAAAACGAGGAGGATTTGATATTCACCTA
GCCCGATCTGGCCATACACTTGAGTGACAATGACATCCACTTTGCCTTTCTCTCCACAGGTGTCCACTCC
CAGGCCACCATGAAGCTGCCTGTTCTGCTAGTGGTGCTGCTATTGTTCACGAGTCCAGCCTCAAGCAGTG
AAGTGATGCTGGTGGAGTCTGGGGGAGGCTTAGTGAAGCCTGGAGGGTCCCTGAAACTCTCCTGTGCAGC
CTCTGGATTCACTTTCAGTAGCTATGCCATGTCTTGGGTTCGCCAGACTCCGGAGAAGAGGCTGGAGTGG
GTCGCAACCATTAGTAGTGGTGGTAGTTACACCTACTATCCAGACAGTGTGAAGGGGCGATTCACCATCT
CCAGAGACAATGCCAAGAACACCCTGTACCTGCAAATGAGCAGTCTGAGGTCTGAGGACACGGCCATGTA
TTACTGTGCAAGACAAGGCTACTATGGTAACTACGCCTATGCTATGGACTACTGGGGTCAAGGAACCTCA
GTCACCGTCTCCTCAGCGCGCCCAACAGCCCCATCGGTCTATCCACTGGCCCCTGTGTGTGGAGATACAA
CTGGCTCCTCGGTGACTCTAGGATGCCTGGTCAAGGGTTATTTCCCTGAGCCAGTGACCTTGACCTGGAA
CTCTGGATCCCTGTCCAGTGGTGTGCACACCTTCCCAGCTGTCCTGCAGTCTGACCTCTACACCCTCAGC
AGCTCAGTGACTGTAACCTCGAGCACCTGGCCCAGCCAGTCCATCACCTGCAATGTGGCCCACCCGGCAA
GCAGCACCAAGGTGGACAAGAAAATTGAGCCCAGAGGGCCCACAATCAAGCCCTGTCCTCCATGCAAATG
CCCAGCACCTAACCTCTTGGGTGGACCATCCGTCTTCATCTTCCCTCCAAAGATCAAGGATGTACTCATG
ATCTCCCTGAGCCCCATAGTCACATGTGTGGTGGTGGATGTGAGCGAGGATGACCCAGATGTCCAGATCA
GCTGGTTTGTGAACAACGTGGAAGTACACACAGCTCAGACACAAACCCATAGAGAGGATTACAACAGTAC
TCTCCGGGTGGTCAGTGCCCTCCCCATCCAGCACCAGGACTGGATGAGTGGCAAGGAGTTCAAATGCAAG
GTCAACAACAAAGACCTCCCAGCGCCCATCGAGAGAACCATCTCAAAACCCAAAGGGTCAGTAAGAGCTC
CACAGGTATATGTCTTGCCTCCACCAGAAGAAGAGATGACTAAGAAACAGGTCACTCTGACCTGCATGGT
CACAGACTTCATGCCTGAAGACATTTACGTGGAGTGGACCAACAACGGGAAAACAGAGCTAAACTACAAG
AACACTGAACCAGTCCTGGACTCTGATGGTTCTTACTTCATGTACAGCAAGCTGAGAGTGGAAAAGAAGA
ACTGGGTGGAAAGAAATAGCTACTCCTGTTCAGTGGTCCACGAGGGTCTGCACAATCACCACACGACTAA
GAGCTTCTCCCGGACTCCGGGTAAATGATCTAGACACGTGATTAATTAAGGATCCCCCGACCTCGACCTC
TGGCTAATAAAGGAAATTTATTTTCATTGCAATAGTGTGTTGGAATTTTTTGTGTCTCTCACTCGGAAGG
ACATATGGGAGGGCAAATCATTTGGTCGAGATCCCTCGGAGATCTCTAGCTAGAGGATCGATCCCCGCCC
CGGACGAACTAAACCTGACTACGACATCTCTGCCCCTTCTTCGCGGGGCAGTGCATGTAATCCCTTCAGT
TGGTTGGTACAACTTGCCAACTGGGCCCTGTTCCACATGTGACACGGGGGGGGACCAAACACAAAGGGGT
TCTCTGACTGTAGTTGACATCCTTATAAATGGATGTGCACATTTGCCAACACTGAGTGGCTTTCATCCTG
GAGCAGACTTTGCAGTCTGTGGACTGCAACACAACATTGCCTTTATGTGTAACTCTTGGCTGAAGCTCTT
ACACCAATGCTGGGGGACATGTACCTCCCAGGGGCCCAGGAAGACTACGGGAGGCTACACCAACGTCAAT
CAGAGGGGCCTGTGTAGCTACCGATAAGCGGACCCTCAAGAGGGCATTAGCAATAGTGTTTATAAGGCCC
CCTTGTTAACCCTAAACGGGTAGCATATGCTTCCCGGGTAGTAGTATATACTATCCAGACTAACCCTAAT
TCAATAGCATATGTTACCCAACGGGAAGCATATGCTATCGAATTAGGGTTAGTAAAAGGGTCCTAAGGAA
CAGCGATATCTCCCACCCCATGAGCTGTCACGGTTTTATTTACATGGGGTCAGGATTCCACGAGGGTAGT
GAACCATTTTAGTCACAAGGGCAGTGGCTGAAGATCAAGGAGCGGGCAGTGAACTCTCCTGAATCTTCGC
CTGCTTCTTCATTCTCCTTCGTTTAGCTAATAGAATAACTGCTGAGTTGTGAACAGTAAGGTGTATGTGA
GGTGCTCGAAAACAAGGTTTCAGGTGACGCCCCCAGAATAAAATTTGGACGGGGGGTTCAGTGGTGGCAT
TGTGCTATGACACCAATATAACCCTCACAAACCCCTTGGGCAATAAATACTAGTGTAGGAATGAAACATT
CTGAATATCTTTAACAATAGAAATCCATGGGGTGGGGACAAGCCGTAAAGACTGGATGTCCATCTCACAC
GAATTTATGGCTATGGGCAACACATAATCCTAGTGCAATATGATACTGGGGTTATTAAGATGTGTCCCAG
GCAGGGACCAAGACAGGTGAACCATGTTGTTACACTCTATTTGTAACAAGGGGAAAGAGAGTGGACGCCG
ACAGCAGCGGACTCCACTGGTTGTCTCTAACACCCCCGAAAATTAAACGGGGCTCCACGCCAATGGGGCC
CATAAACAAAGACAAGTGGCCACTCTTTTTTTTGAAATTGTGGAGTGGGGGCACGCGTCAGCCCCCACAC
GCCGCCCTGCGGTTTTGGACTGTAAAATAAGGGTGTAATAACTTGGCTGATTGTAACCCCGCTAACCACT
GCGGTCAAACCACTTGCCCACAAAACCACTAATGGCACCCCGGGGAATACCTGCATAAGTAGGTGGGCGG
GCCAAGATAGGGGCGCGATTGCTGCGATCTGGAGGACAAATTACACACACTTGCGCCTGAGCGCCAAGCA
CAGGGTTGTTGGTCCTCATATTCACGAGGTCGCTGAGAGCACGGTGGGCTAATGTTGCCATGGGTAGCAT
ATACTACCCAAATATCTGGATAGCATATGCTATCCTAATCTATATCTGGGTAGCATAGGCTATCCTAATC
TATATCTGGGTAGCATATGCTATCCTAATCTATATCTGGGTAGTATATGCTATCCTAATTTATATCTGGG
TAGCATAGGCTATCCTAATCTATATCTGGGTAGCATATGCTATCCTAATCTATATCTGGGTAGTATATGC
TATCCTAATCTGTATCCGGGTAGCATATGCTATCCTAATAGAGATTAGGGTAGTATATGCTATCCTAATT
TATATCTGGGTAGCATATACTACCCAAATATCTGGATAGCATATGCTATCCTAATCTATATCTGGGTAGC
ATATGCTATCCTAATCTATATCTGGGTAGCATAGGCTATCCTAATCTATATCTGGGTAGCATATGCTATC
CTAATCTATATCTGGGTAGTATATGCTATCCTAATTTATATCTGGGTAGCATAGGCTATCCTAATCTATA
TCTGGGTAGCATATGCTATCCTAATCTATATCTGGGTAGTATATGCTATCCTAATCTGTATCCGGGTAGC
ATATGCTATCCTCATGATAAGCTGTCAAACATGAGAATTTTCTTGAAGACGAAAGGGCCTCGTGATACGC
CTATTTTTATAGGTTAATGTCATGATAATAATGGTTTCTTAGACGTCAGGTGGCACTTTTCGGGGAAATG
TGCGCGGAACCCCTATTTGTTTATTTTTCTAAATACATTCAAATATGTATCCGCTCATGAGACAATAACC
CTGATAAATGCTTCAATAATATTGAAAAAGGAAGAGTATGAGTATTCAACATTTCCGTGTCGCCCTTATT
CCCTTTTTTGCGGCATTTTGCCTTCCTGTTTTTGCTCACCCAGAAACGCTGGTGAAAGTAAAAGATGCTG
AAGATCAGTTGGGTGCACGAGTGGGTTACATCGAACTGGATCTCAACAGCGGTAAGATCCTTGAGAGTTT
TCGCCCCGAAGAACGTTTTCCAATGATGAGCACTTTTAAAGTTCTGCTATGTGGCGCGGTATTATCCCGT
GTTGACGCCGGGCAAGAGCAACTCGGTCGCCGCATACACTATTCTCAGAATGACTTGGTTGAGTACTCAC
CAGTCACAGAAAAGCATCTTACGGATGGCATGACAGTAAGAGAATTATGCAGTGCTGCCATAACCATGAG
TGATAACACTGCGGCCAACTTACTTCTGACAACGATCGGAGGACCGAAGGAGCTAACCGCTTTTTTGCAC
AACATGGGGGATCATGTAACTCGCCTTGATCGTTGGGAACCGGAGCTGAATGAAGCCATACCAAACGACG
AGCGTGACACCACGATGCCTGCAGCAATGGCAACAACGTTGCGCAAACTATTAACTGGCGAACTACTTAC
TCTAGCTTCCCGGCAACAATTAATAGACTGGATGGAGGCGGATAAAGTTGCAGGACCACTTCTGCGCTCG
GCCCTTCCGGCTGGCTGGTTTATTGCTGATAAATCTGGAGCCGGTGAGCGTGGGTCTCGCGGTATCATTG
CAGCACTGGGGCCAGATGGTAAGCCCTCCCGTATCGTAGTTATCTACACGACGGGGAGTCAGGCAACTAT
GGATGAACGAAATAGACAGATCGCTGAGATAGGTGCCTCACTGATTAAGCATTGGTAACTGTCAGACCAA
GTTTACTCATATATACTTTAGATTGATTTAAAACTTCATTTTTAATTTAAAAGGATCTAGGTGAAGATCC
TTTTTGATAATCTCATGACCAAAATCCCTTAACGTGAGTTTTCGTTCCACTGAGCGTCAGACCCCGTAGA
AAAGATCAAAGGATCTTCTTGAGATCCTTTTTTTCTGCGCGTAATCTGCTGCTTGCAAACAAAAAAACCA
CCGCTACCAGCGGTGGTTTGTTTGCCGGATCAAGAGCTACCAACTCTTTTTCCGAAGGTAACTGGCTTCA
GCAGAGCGCAGATACCAAATACTGTTCTTCTAGTGTAGCCGTAGTTAGGCCACCACTTCAAGAACTCTGT
AGCACCGCCTACATACCTCGCTCTGCTAATCCTGTTACCAGTGGCTGCTGCCAGTGGCGATAAGTCGTGT
CTTACCGGGTTGGACTCAAGACGATAGTTACCGGATAAGGCGCAGCGGTCGGGCTGAACGGGGGGTTCGT
GCACACAGCCCAGCTTGGAGCGAACGACCTACACCGAACTGAGATACCTACAGCGTGAGCTATGAGAAAG
CGCCACGCTTCCCGAAGGGAGAAAGGCGGACAGGTATCCGGTAAGCGGCAGGGTCGGAACAGGAGAGCGC
ACGAGGGAGCTTCCAGGGGGAAACGCCTGGTATCTTTATAGTCCTGTCGGGTTTCGCCACCTCTGACTTG
AGCGTCGATTTTTGTGATGCTCGTCAGGGGGGCGGAGCCTATGGAAAAACGCCAGCAACGCGGCCTTTTT
ACGGTTCCTGGCCTTTTGCTGGCCTTTTGCTCACATGTTCTTTCCTGCGTTATCCCCTGATTCTGTGGAT
AACCGTATTACCGCCTTTGAGTGAGCTGATACCGCTCGCCGCAGCCGAACGACCGAGCGCAGCGAGTCAG
TGAGCGAGGAAGCGGAAGAGCGCCCAATACGCAAACCGCCTCTCCCCGCGCGTTGGCCGATTCATTAATG
CAGCTGGCACGACAGGTTTCCCGACTGGAAAGCGGGCAGTGAGCGCAACGCAATTAATGTGAGTTAGCTC
ACTCATTAGGCACCCCAGGCTTTACACTTTATGCTTCCGGCTCGTATGTTGTGTGGAATTGTGAGCGGAT
AACAATTTCACACAGGAAACAGCTATGAC
Features (pLannotate 1.2.2; 27 found; start..end, strand, type, name):
     46..62      +  promoter       tet promoter (fragment): E. coli promoter for tetracycline efflux protein gene
     72..97      -  CDS            bla(M) (fragment): β-lactamase lacking the signal sequence; bla(M); allows cytosolic expression of β-lactamase
    271..650     +  enhancer       CMV enhancer: human cytomegalovirus immediate early enhancer
    652..851     +  promoter       CMV promoter: human cytomegalovirus (CMV) immediate early promoter
    919..957     +  misc_feature   Ad SA (fragment): adenovirus major late transcript splice acceptor (Friedrich and Soriano, 1991)
    990..1199    -  CDS            PTP (fragment): TERM_ADE02 - Experimental evidence at protein level: Swiss-Prot protein existence level 1. Protein covalently bound to the viral DNA that acts as a primer for viral genomic replication by DNA strand displacement. Assembles on the viral origin of replication in an initiation complex with viral polymerase, DBP, host NFIA and host POU2F1/OCT1. During initiation, the polymerase covalently couples the first dCTP with Ser- 580 of pTP. The terminal protein stimulates the template activity over 20 fold compared to protein-free templates. Neo-synthesized viral genomes are linked to two preterminal prot
   1230..1319    +  intron         chimeric intron (fragment): chimera between introns from adenovirus and immunoglobulin heavy chain genes
   1338..1384    +  CDS            IgH signal sequence (fragment): signal sequence from the mouse immunoglobulin heavy chain variable region
   1464..1802    +  CDS            KV2A7_MOUSE: Experimental evidence at protein level: Swiss-Prot protein existence level 1. From Mus musculus (Mouse).
   1800..2120    +  CDS            Igkc: IGKC_MOUSE - Experimental evidence at protein level: Swiss-Prot protein existence level 1. From Mus musculus (Mouse).
   2333..2696    +  enhancer       CMV enhancer: human cytomegalovirus immediate early enhancer
   2698..2897    +  promoter       CMV promoter: human cytomegalovirus (CMV) immediate early promoter
   2965..3003    +  misc_feature   Ad SA (fragment): adenovirus major late transcript splice acceptor (Friedrich and Soriano, 1991)
   3036..3245    -  CDS            PTP (fragment): TERM_ADE02 - Experimental evidence at protein level: Swiss-Prot protein existence level 1. Protein covalently bound to the viral DNA that acts as a primer for viral genomic replication by DNA strand displacement. Assembles on the viral origin of replication in an initiation complex with viral polymerase, DBP, host NFIA and host POU2F1/OCT1. During initiation, the polymerase covalently couples the first dCTP with Ser- 580 of pTP. The terminal protein stimulates the template activity over 20 fold compared to protein-free templates. Neo-synthesized viral genomes are linked to two preterminal prot
   3276..3365    +  intron         chimeric intron (fragment): chimera between introns from adenovirus and immunoglobulin heavy chain genes
   3384..3430    +  CDS            IgH signal sequence (fragment): signal sequence from the mouse immunoglobulin heavy chain variable region
   3500..4213    +  CDS            HVM63_MOUSE: Experimental evidence at protein level: Swiss-Prot protein existence level 1. Anti-influenza H3N2 neuraminidase antibody. From Mus musculus (Mouse).
   4160..4855    +  CDS            Fc tag: CH2 and CH3 domains of the mouse IgG2a heavy chain plus the hinge region
   4906..4961    +  polyA_signal   β-globin poly(A) signal: rabbit β-globin polyadenylation signal (Gil and Proudfoot, 1987)
   5475..7156    -  rep_origin     oriP (fragment): Epstein-Barr virus oriP replication origin (Yates et al., 2000)
   7283..7387    +  promoter       AmpR promoter: bla
   7388..8248    +  CDS            AmpR: β-lactamase; bla; confers resistance to ampicillin, carbenicillin, and related antibiotics
   8419..9007    +  rep_origin     ori: high-copy-number ColE1/pMB1/pBR322/pUC origin of replication
   9190..9282    +  CDS            lacI (fragment): lac repressor; lacI; The lac repressor binds to the lac operator to inhibit transcription in E. coli. This inhibition can be relieved by adding lactose or isopropyl-β-D-thiogalactopyranoside (IPTG).
   9295..9316    +  protein_bind   CAP binding site: CAP binding activates transcription in the presence of cAMP. E. coli catabolite activator protein
   9331..9361    +  promoter       lac promoter: promoter for the E. coli lac operon
   9369..9385    +  protein_bind   lac operator: The lac repressor binds to the lac operator to inhibit transcription in E. coli. This inhibition can be relieved by adding lactose or isopropyl-β-D-thiogalactopyranoside (IPTG). lac repressor encoded by lacI
