[The description below was written by a language model from this plasmid's Addgene catalogue record and pLannotate feature annotations shown in this document.]
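Description:
Anti-GluN3A/NR3A glutamate receptor [N416/40R] is a mammalian expression plasmid that encodes both chains of a recombinant mouse monoclonal antibody (IgG2a isotype) directed against the rat GluN3A/NR3A NMDA-type glutamate receptor subunit (Grin3a). The variable regions derive from the N416/40 hybridoma and were placed by Gibson assembly into the P1316-IgG2a backbone, part of which descends from the pTT3 transient-expression vector. In bacteria the roughly 9.4 kb plasmid is maintained at high copy through a ColE1/pUC-type origin and selected with ampicillin via the AmpR β-lactamase gene. A fragment of the Epstein-Barr virus oriP is also annotated, an element that can support episomal retention in mammalian cells supplying EBNA1.

The payload is arranged as two tandem transcription units, matching the "dual CMV" promoter listed in the record. Each unit has a CMV immediate-early enhancer and promoter followed by adenovirus-derived leader and splice sequences and a chimeric intron fragment, which typically boost mRNA processing and expression. The short hits to adenoviral terminal protein on the opposite strand probably reflect this leader region rather than a real coding sequence. Each unit then carries an immunoglobulin signal sequence for secretion. The first unit encodes a mouse kappa light chain (variable region plus Igkc constant region). The second encodes the heavy chain variable region joined to mouse IgG2a constant sequence, including the hinge, CH2 and CH3 domains, and is followed by a rabbit β-globin polyadenylation signal. No separate polyadenylation signal is annotated after the light chain. Transfection into mammalian cells should yield secreted, assembled antibody, giving a sequence-defined, renewable alternative to hybridoma-produced reagent for neuroscience research.
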