Addgene plasmid #211587: Anti-GluN3A/NR3A glutamate receptor [N416/40R]
Purpose: Mammalian Expression Plasmid of anti-GluN3A/NR3A glutamate receptor (Rat) IgG2a R-mAb. Derived from hybridoma N416/40.
Depositing lab: James Trimmer. Depositing organization: University of California, Davis. Publication: High-volume hybridoma sequencing on the NeuroMabSeq platform enables efficient generation of recombinant monoclonal antibodies and scFvs for neuroscience research. Mitchell KG, Gong B, Hunter SS, Burkart-Waco D, Gavira-O'Neill CE, Templeton KM, Goethel ME, Bzymek M, MacNiven LM, Murray KD, Settles ML, Froenicke L, Trimmer JS. Sci Rep. 2023 Sep 27;13(1):16200. doi: 10.1038/s41598-023-43233-4. PubMed 37758930.
Backbone
  Vector backbone: P1316-IgG2a
  Backbone manufacturer: Gavin Wright, Sanger; Yves Durocher, NRCC
  Backbone size w/o insert (bp): 5925
  Vector type: Mammalian Expression
Growth in bacteria
  Bacterial resistance: Ampicillin, 100 μg/mL
  Growth temperature: 37°C
  Growth strain: DH5alpha
  Copy number: High Copy
Gene/Insert
  Gene/Insert name: anti-GluN3A/NR3A glutamate receptor (Rattus norvegicus) recombinant mouse monoclonal antibody.
  Species: M. musculus (mouse)
  Entrez Gene: Grin3a (a.k.a. GluN3A, NR3, chi-1)
  Promoter: Dual CMV
  Cloning method: Gibson Cloning
Terms and licenses: Academic/Nonprofit Terms; Industry Terms: Not Available to Industry
Depositor comments: This is a recombinant monoclonal antibody RRID: AB_3073578Isotype: IgG2a. A portion of this plasmid was derived from a plasmid, pTT3, which was obtained from Yves Durocher, National Research Council of Canada- Biotechnology Research Institute.
How to cite: Anti-GluN3A/NR3A glutamate receptor [N416/40R] was a gift from James Trimmer (Addgene plasmid # 211587 ; http://n2t.net/addgene:211587 ; RRID:Addgene_211587)
