>Addgene plasmid #211587 | Anti-GluN3A/NR3A glutamate receptor [N416/40R] | depositor partial sequence | sequence record 412737 | mouse IgG Light Chain Variable Domain
ATGGAGTTTCAGACCCAGGTACTCATGTCCCTGCTGCTCTGCATGTCTGGTGCGGCCGCAGATGTTTTGA
TGACCCAAACTCCACTCTCCCTGCCTGTCAGTCTTGGAGATCAAGCCTCCATCTCTTGCAGATCTAGTCA
GAGCATTGTACATAGTAATGGAAACACCTATTTAGAATGGTACCTGCAGAAACCAGGCCAGTCTCCAAAG
CTCCTGATCTACAAAGTTTCCAACCGATTTTCTGGGGTCCCAGACAGGTTCAGTGGCAGTGGATCAGGGA
CAGATTTCACACTCAAGATCAGCAGAGTGGAGGCTGAGGATCTGGGAGTTTATTACTGCTTTCAAGGTTC
ACATGTTCCTCCGACGTTCGGTGGAGGCACCAAGCTGGAAATCAAACGGGCTGATGCTGCACCAACTGTA
TCCATCTTCCCACCATCCAGTGAGCA
