>Addgene plasmid #211587 | Anti-GluN3A/NR3A glutamate receptor [N416/40R] | depositor partial sequence | sequence record 412738 | mouse IgG Heavy Chain Variable Domain
ATGAAGCTGCCTGTTCTGCTAGTGGTGCTGCTATTGTTCACGAGTCCAGCCTCAAGCAGTGAAGTGATGC
TGGTGGAGTCTGGGGGAGGCTTAGTGAAGCCTGGAGGGTCCCTGAAACTCTCCTGTGCAGCCTCTGGATT
CACTTTCAGTAGCTATGCCATGTCTTGGGTTCGCCAGACTCCGGAGAAGAGGCTGGAGTGGGTCGCAACC
ATTAGTAGTGGTGGTAGTTACACCTACTATCCAGACAGTGTGAAGGGGCGATTCACCATCTCCAGAGACA
ATGCCAAGAACACCCTGTACCTGCAAATGAGCAGTCTGAGGTCTGAGGACACGGCCATGTATTACTGTGC
AAGACAAGGCTACTATGGTAACTACGCCTATGCTATGGACTACTGGGGTCAAGGAACCTCAGTCACCGTC
TCCTCAGCGCGCCCAACAGCCCCATCGGTCTATCCACTGGCCCCTGTGTGTGGAGA
